Addgene plasmid #228780: pAcBac1-EcTrp-TGA
Purpose: aaRS/tRNA system for incorporation of 5HTP within proteins in mammalian cells at TGA codon
Depositing lab: Abhishek Chatterjee. Depositing organization: Boston College. Publication: An Efficient Opal-Suppressor Tryptophanyl Pair Creates New Routes for Simultaneously Incorporating up to Three Distinct Noncanonical Amino Acids into Proteins in Mammalian Cells. Osgood AO, Zheng Y, Roy SJS, Biris N, Hussain M, Loynd C, Jewel D, Italia JS, Chatterjee A. Angew Chem Int Ed Engl. 2023 May 2;62(19):e202219269. doi: 10.1002/anie.202219269. Epub 2023 Apr 12. PubMed 36905325.
Backbone
  Vector backbone: pAcBac1
  Total vector size (bp): 10129
  Vector type: Mammalian Expression ; Baculoviral
Growth in bacteria
  Bacterial resistance: Ampicillin, 100 μg/mL
  Growth temperature: 37°C
  Growth strain: DH5alpha
  Copy number: High Copy
Gene/Insert 1
  Gene/Insert name: EcTrpRS (alt names: EcWRS-h14; E. coli tryptophanyl synthetase)
  Species: E. coli
Gene/Insert 2
  Gene/Insert name: EcWtR (alt name: EcWtR-TGA)
  Species: E. coli
  Mutation: TGA suppressor
Terms and licenses: Academic/Nonprofit Terms; Industry Terms: Not Available to Industry
How to cite: pAcBac1-EcTrp-TGA was a gift from Abhishek Chatterjee (Addgene plasmid # 228780 ; http://n2t.net/addgene:228780 ; RRID:Addgene_228780)
