[The description below was written by a language model from this plasmid's Addgene catalogue record and pLannotate feature annotations shown in this document.]
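Description:
pAcBac1-EcTrp-TGA is a 10.1 kb mammalian expression and baculoviral transfer plasmid built on the pAcBac1 backbone. It carries an engineered E. coli tryptophanyl-tRNA synthetase/tRNA pair for genetic code expansion. It is propagated in E. coli from a high-copy ColE1/pUC-type origin under ampicillin selection (AmpR), and an f1 origin is also present. The payload lies between Tn7R and Tn7L mini-transposon ends together with a gentamicin resistance gene. This is the standard arrangement for transposing a cassette into a baculovirus bacmid, so the plasmid can be used either for direct transfection or to generate recombinant baculovirus for transducing mammalian cells (BacMam-style delivery). Consistent with that use, a polyhedrin promoter drives a VSV-G glycoprotein coding sequence followed by an SV40 poly(A) signal. This would be expressed in insect cells during virus production and is a common way of pseudotyping baculovirus for better mammalian cell entry.

The synthetase (EcTrpRS, also listed as EcWRS-h14 and annotated as trpS) is expressed from the CMV enhancer/promoter and terminated by the bGH poly(A) signal. The annotation shows five copies of a tRNA gene, each under its own human U6 RNA polymerase III promoter. Four are in a tandem array next to the CMV cassette and one sits near Tn7L. According to the record, the tRNA is EcWtR, an E. coli tryptophanyl tRNA mutated to act as a TGA (opal) suppressor. Multiple copies raise suppressor tRNA levels, which often limit suppression efficiency. Together the pair incorporates the noncanonical amino acid 5-hydroxytryptophan (5HTP) at TGA codons placed in a target gene in mammalian cells. The associated publication describes using this pair alongside other suppressor systems to incorporate up to three distinct noncanonical amino acids.
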