Features (pLannotate 1.2.2; 34 found; start..end, strand, type, name):
      1..589     +  rep_origin     ori: high-copy-number ColE1/pMB1/pBR322/pUC origin of replication
    775..826     -  misc_feature   bom (fragment): basis of mobility region from pBR322
    894..1118    -  mobile_element Tn7R: mini-Tn7 element (right end of the Tn7 transposon) Tn7
   1185..1718    -  CDS            GmR: gentamycin acetyltransferase; aacC1; confers resistance to gentamycin
   1907..1935    -  promoter       Pc promoter: intI1 (promoter lies within the coding sequence); class 1 integron promoter
   1913..2272    -  CDS            YPR2_ECOLX (fragment): Protein predicted: Swiss-Prot protein existence level 4. From Escherichia coli.
   2292..2319    -  rep_origin     f1 ori (fragment): f1 bacteriophage origin of replication; arrow indicates direction of (+) strand synthesis
   2340..2361    -  promoter       SV40 promoter (fragment): SV40 enhancer and early promoter
   2365..2589    -  polyA_signal   bGH poly(A) signal: bovine growth hormone polyadenylation signal
   2663..3664    -  CDS            trpS: SYW_ECOLI - Experimental evidence at protein level: Swiss-Prot protein existence level 1. Catalyzes the attachment of tryptophan to tRNA(Trp). Amino acylates tRNA(Trp) with both L- and D-tryptophan, although D-tryptophan is a poor substrate (PubMed:10918062). From Escherichia coli (strain K12).
   3690..3708    -  promoter       T7 promoter: promoter for bacteriophage T7 RNA polymerase
   3724..3757    -  LTR            5' LTR (truncated) (fragment): truncated 5' long terminal repeat (LTR) from HIV-1
   3753..3956    -  promoter       CMV promoter: human cytomegalovirus (CMV) immediate early promoter
   3957..4260    -  enhancer       CMV enhancer: human cytomegalovirus immediate early enhancer
   4334..4574    +  promoter       U6 promoter: RNA polymerase III promoter for human U6 snRNA
   4582..4654    +  ncRNA          tRNA: Accession: RF00005 - tRNA
   4682..4922    +  promoter       U6 promoter: RNA polymerase III promoter for human U6 snRNA
   4930..5002    +  ncRNA          tRNA: Accession: RF00005 - tRNA
   5030..5270    +  promoter       U6 promoter: RNA polymerase III promoter for human U6 snRNA
   5278..5350    +  ncRNA          tRNA: Accession: RF00005 - tRNA
   5378..5618    +  promoter       U6 promoter: RNA polymerase III promoter for human U6 snRNA
   5626..5698    +  ncRNA          tRNA: Accession: RF00005 - tRNA
   5710..5728    -  enhancer       CMV enhancer (fragment): human cytomegalovirus immediate early enhancer
   5823..5914    +  promoter       polyhedrin promoter: polh from Autographa californica; promoter for the baculovirus polyhedrin gene
   5973..7506    +  CDS            VSV-G (fragment) (sequence partly withheld): vesicular stomatitis virus G glycoprotein Indiana strain
   7548..7631    +  CDS            large T antigen (fragment): large T antigen from SV40 (simian virus 40)
   7654..7788    +  polyA_signal   SV40 poly(A) signal: SV40 polyadenylation signal
   7818..7890    -  ncRNA          tRNA: Accession: RF00005 - tRNA
   7900..8140    -  promoter       U6 promoter: RNA polymerase III promoter for human U6 snRNA
   8165..8330    -  mobile_element Tn7L: mini-Tn7 element (left end of the Tn7 transposon) Tn7
   8493..8509    +  CDS            lacZα (fragment): LacZα fragment of β-galactosidase; lacZ fragment
   8514..8968    +  rep_origin     f1 ori (sequence partly withheld): f1 bacteriophage origin of replication; arrow indicates direction of (+) strand synthesis
   8994..9098    +  promoter       AmpR promoter: bla
   9099..9959    +  CDS            AmpR: β-lactamase; bla; confers resistance to ampicillin, carbenicillin, and related antibiotics
>Addgene plasmid #228780 | pAcBac1-EcTrp-TGA | addgene full sequence | sequence record 455606 | Addgene NGS Result
TTGAGATCCTTTTTTTCTGCGCGTAATCTGCTGCTTGCAAACAAAAAAACCACCGCTACCAGCGGTGGTT
TGTTTGCCGGATCAAGAGCTACCAACTCTTTTTCCGAAGGTAACTGGCTTCAGCAGAGCGCAGATACCAA
ATACTGTTCTTCTAGTGTAGCCGTAGTTAGGCCACCACTTCAAGAACTCTGTAGCACCGCCTACATACCT
CGCTCTGCTAATCCTGTTACCAGTGGCTGCTGCCAGTGGCGATAAGTCGTGTCTTACCGGGTTGGACTCA
AGACGATAGTTACCGGATAAGGCGCAGCGGTCGGGCTGAACGGGGGGTTCGTGCACACAGCCCAGCTTGG
AGCGAACGACCTACACCGAACTGAGATACCTACAGCGTGAGCTATGAGAAAGCGCCACGCTTCCCGAAGG
GAGAAAGGCGGACAGGTATCCGGTAAGCGGCAGGGTCGGAACAGGAGAGCGCACGAGGGAGCTTCCAGGG
GGAAACGCCTGGTATCTTTATAGTCCTGTCGGGTTTCGCCACCTCTGACTTGAGCGTCGATTTTTGTGAT
GCTCGTCAGGGGGGCGGAGCCTATGGAAAAACGCCAGCAACGCGGCCTTTTTACGGTTCCTGGCCTTTTG
CTGGCCTTTTGCTCACATGTTCTTTCCTGCGTTATCCCCTGATTCTGTGGATAACCGTATTACCGCCTTT
GAGTGAGCTGATACCGCTCGCCGCAGCCGAACGACCGAGCGCAGCGAGTCAGTGAGCGAGGAAGCGGAAG
AGCGCCTGATGCGGTATTTTCTCCTTACGCATCTGTGCGGTATTTCACACCGCATAGACCAGCCGCGTAA
CCTGGCAAAATCGGTTACGGTTGAGTAATAAATGGATGCCCTGCGTAAGCGGGTGTGGGCGGACAATAAA
GTCTTAAACTGAACAAAATAGATCTAAACTATGACAATAAAGTCTTAAACTAGACAGAATAGTTGTAAAC
TGAAATCAGTCCAGTTATGCTGTGAAAAAGCATACTGGACTTTTGTTATGGCTAAAGCAAACTCTTCATT
TTCTGAAGTGCAAATTGCCCGTCGTATTAAAGAGGGGCGTGGCCAAGGGCATGGTAAAGACTATATTCGC
GGCGTTGTGACAATTTACCGAACAACTCCGCGGCCGGGAAGCCGATCTCGGCTTGAACGAATTGTTAGGT
GGCGGTACTTGGGTCGATATCAAAGTGCATCACTTCTTCCCGTATGCCCAACTTTGTATAGAGAGCCACT
GCGGGATCGTCACCGTAATCTGCTTGCACGTAGATCACATAAGCACCAAGCGCGTTGGCCTCATGCTTGA
GGAGATTGATGAGCGCGGTGGCAATGCCCTGCCTCCGGTGCTCGCCGGAGACTGCGAGATCATAGATATA
GATCTCACTACGCGGCTGCTCAAACTTGGGCAGAACGTAAGCCGCGAGAGCGCCAACAACCGCTTCTTGG
TCGAAGGCAGCAAGCGCGATGAATGTCTTACTACGGAGCAAGTTCCCGAGGTAATCGGAGTCCGGCTGAT
GTTGGGAGTAGGTGGCTACGTCTCCGAACTCACGACCGAAAAGATCAAGAGCAGCCCGCATGGATTTGAC
TTGGTCAGGGCCGAGCCTACATGTGCGAATGATGCCCATACTTGAGCCACCTAACTTTGTTTTAGGGCGA
CTGCCCTGCTGCGTAACATCGTTGCTGCTGCGTAACATCGTTGCTGCTCCATAACATCAAACATCGACCC
ACGGCGTAACGCGCTTGCTGCTTGGATGCCCGAGGCATAGACTGTACAAAAAAACAGTCATAACAAGCCA
TGAAAACCGCCACTGCGCCGTTACCACCGCTGCGTTCGGTCAAGGTTCTGGACCAGTTGCGTGAGCGCAT
ACGCTACTTGCATTACAGTTTACGAACCGAACAGGCTTATGTCAACTGGGTTCGTGCCTTCATCCGTTTC
CACGGTGTGCGTCACCCGGCAACCTTGGGCAGCAGCGAAGTCGAGGCATTTCTGTCCTGGCTGGCGAACG
AGCGCAAGGTTTCGGTCTCCACGCATCGTCAGGCATTGGCGGCCTTGCTGTTCTTCTACGGCAAGGTGCT
GTGCACGGATCTGCCCTTGCTTCAGGAGATCGGTAGACCTCGGCCGTCGCGGCGCTTGCCGGTGGTGCTG
ACCCCGGATGAAGTGGTTCGCATCCTCGGTTTTCTGGAAGGCGAGCATCGTTTGTTCGCCCAGGACTCTA
GCTATAGTTCTAGTGGTTGGCTACGTACCCGTAGTGGCTATGGCAGGGCTTGCGCTTAATGCGCCGCTAC
AGGGCGCGTGGGGATACCCCCTAGAGCCCCAGCTGGTTCTTTCCGCCTCAGAAGCCATAGAGCCCACCGC
ATCCCCAGCATGCCTGCTATTGTCTTCCCAATCCTCCCCCTTGCTGTCCTGCCCCACCCCACCCCCCAGA
ATAGAATGACACCTACTCAGACAATGCGATGCAATTTCCTCATTTTATTAGGAAAGGACAGTGGGAGTGG
CACCTTCCAGGGTCAAGGAAGGCACGGGGGAGGGGCAAACAACAGATGGCTGGCAACTAGAAGGCACAGT
CGAGGCTGATCAGCGGGTTTAAACGGGCCCTCTAGACTCGAGTTAAAGTCGACTTAACGCGTTGAATTCT
TACGGCTTCGCCACAAAACCAATCGCTTCGTACACCGCTTTTAGCGTACGGGAAGCGTGCGCGCTGGCTT
TTTCCGCGCCATCTTTCATCACCTGTTGCAGGAAGGCTTCATCGTTGCGGAAACGGTGATAGCGTTCCTG
CAATTCAGTCAGCATACCGGAAACGGCATCAGCCACTTCACCTTTCAGATGACCATACATCTTGCCTTCG
AACTGTTTTTCCAGTTCTGGGATGCTCTGGCCCGTTACCGCTGAAAGGATATCCAACAGGTTGGAAACGC
CCGCTTTGTTCTGCACATCGTAGCGAACTACCGGCGGCTCGTCGGAGTCAGTGACCGCACGTTTGATTTT
CTTCACTACCGATTTCGGATCTTCCAGCAGGCCGATAACGTTATTGCGATTATCGTCAGACTTGGACATC
TTCTTGGTCGGCTCCAGCAGCGACATTACGCGCGCGCCAGATTTCGGAATAAACGGCTCCGGCACCTTAA
AGATCTCGCCATACAGCGCGTTGAAACGCTGGGCAATATCGCGGCTCAGTTCGAGGTGCTGTTTCTGGTC
TTCACCACAAGGACCCAGATTAGTTTGATACAGCAGGATGTCCGCTGCCATCAGCACCGGATAGTCAAAC
AGACCAGCGTTGATGTTCTCGGCATAACGCGCAGATTTATCTTTAAACTGCGTCATGCGACTCAGTTCGC
CGAAGTAGGTATAGCAGTTCAGTGCCCAGCCTAACTGTGCATGTTCCGGCACGTGGGACTGAACAAAAAT
GGTGCTTTTCTCAGGATCGATACCACAAGCCAGATACAAGGCCAGCGTATCCAGCGTCGCTTTACGCAGC
TTCTGTGCATCCTGGCGCACGGTGATCGCGTGTTGGTCAACGATACAGTAAATGCAATGGTAGTCATCCT
GCATGTTTACCCACTGACGCAGCGCACCCATGTAGTTACCAATGGTCAATTCACCTGAGGGCTGTGCGCC
AGCAAAAACGATGGGCTTAGTCATGGTGGCGCTAGCCAGCTTGGGTCTCCCTATAGTGAGTCGTATTAAT
TTCGATAAGCCAGTAAGCAGTGGGTTCTCTAGTTAGCCAGAGAGCTCTGCTTATATAGACCTCCCACCGT
ACACGCCTACCGCCCATTTGCGTCAATGGGGCGGAGTTGTTACGACATTTTGGAAAGTCCCGTTGATTTT
GGTGCCAAAACAAACTCCCATTGACGTCAATGGGGTGGAGACTTGGAAATCCCCGTGAGTCAAACCGCTA
TCCACGCCCATTGATGTACTGCCAAAACCGCATCACCATGGTAATAGCGATGACTAATACGTAGATGTAC
TGCCAAGTAGGAAAGTCCCATAAGGTCATGTACTGGGCATAATGCCAGGCGGGCCATTTACCGTCATTGA
CGTCAATAGGGGGCGTACTTGGCATATGATACACTTGATGTACTGCCAAGTGGGCAGTTTACCGTAAATA
CTCCACCCATTGACGTCAATGGAAAGTCCCTATTGGCGTTACTATGGGAACATACGTCATTATTGACGTC
AATGGGCGGGGGTCGTTGGGCGGTCAGCCAGGCGGGCCATTTACCGTAAGTTATGTAACGCGGAACTCCA
TATATGGGCTATGAACTAATGACCCCGTAATTGATTACTATTAATAACTAGGTCGGGCAGGAAGAGGGCC
TATTTCCCATGATTCCTTCATATTTGCATATACGATACAAGGCTGTTAGAGAGATAATTAGAATTAATTT
GACTGTAAACACAAAGATATTAGTACAAAATACGTGACGTAGAAAGTAATAATTTCTTGGGTAGTTTGCA
GTTTTAAAATTATGTTTTAAAATGGACTATCATATGCTTACCGTAACTTGAAAGTATTTCGATTTCTTGG
CTTTATATATCTTGTGGAAAGGACGAAACACCAGGGGCGTAGTTCAATTGGTAGAGCACCGGTCTTCAAA
ACCGGGTGTTGGGAGTTCGAGTCTCTCCGCCCCTGCCATTTTTTGCTAGGTCGGGCAGGAAGAGGGCCTA
TTTCCCATGATTCCTTCATATTTGCATATACGATACAAGGCTGTTAGAGAGATAATTAGAATTAATTTGA
CTGTAAACACAAAGATATTAGTACAAAATACGTGACGTAGAAAGTAATAATTTCTTGGGTAGTTTGCAGT
TTTAAAATTATGTTTTAAAATGGACTATCATATGCTTACCGTAACTTGAAAGTATTTCGATTTCTTGGCT
TTATATATCTTGTGGAAAGGACGAAACACCAGGGGCGTAGTTCAATTGGTAGAGCACCGGTCTTCAAAAC
CGGGTGTTGGGAGTTCGAGTCTCTCCGCCCCTGCCATTTTTTGCTAGGTCGGGCAGGAAGAGGGCCTATT
TCCCATGATTCCTTCATATTTGCATATACGATACAAGGCTGTTAGAGAGATAATTAGAATTAATTTGACT
GTAAACACAAAGATATTAGTACAAAATACGTGACGTAGAAAGTAATAATTTCTTGGGTAGTTTGCAGTTT
TAAAATTATGTTTTAAAATGGACTATCATATGCTTACCGTAACTTGAAAGTATTTCGATTTCTTGGCTTT
ATATATCTTGTGGAAAGGACGAAACACCAGGGGCGTAGTTCAATTGGTAGAGCACCGGTCTTCAAAACCG
GGTGTTGGGAGTTCGAGTCTCTCCGCCCCTGCCATTTTTTGCTAGGTCGGGCAGGAAGAGGGCCTATTTC
CCATGATTCCTTCATATTTGCATATACGATACAAGGCTGTTAGAGAGATAATTAGAATTAATTTGACTGT
AAACACAAAGATATTAGTACAAAATACGTGACGTAGAAAGTAATAATTTCTTGGGTAGTTTGCAGTTTTA
AAATTATGTTTTAAAATGGACTATCATATGCTTACCGTAACTTGAAAGTATTTCGATTTCTTGGCTTTAT
ATATCTTGTGGAAAGGACGAAACACCAGGGGCGTAGTTCAATTGGTAGAGCACCGGTCTTCAAAACCGGG
TGTTGGGAGTTCGAGTCTCTCCGCCCCTGCCATTTTTTGCTAGTCAATAATCAATGTCAACGCGTATATC
TGGCCCGTACATCGCGAAGCAGCGCAAAACGGATCCTGCAGGTATTTGCGGCCGCGGTCCGTATACTCCG
GAATATTAATAGATCATGGAGATAATTAAAATGATAACCATCTCGCAAATAAATAAGTATTTTACTGTTT
TCGTAACAGTTTTGTAATAAAAAAACCTATAAATATTCCGGATTATTCATACCGTCCCACCATCGGGCGC
GAACTCCTAAAAAACCGCCACCATGAAGTGCCTTTTGTACTTAGCCTTTTTATTCATTGGGGTGAATTGC
[1296 nt withheld, positions 6021-7316]
AATCCAATCGAGCTTGTAGAAGGTTGGTTCAGTAGTTGGAAAAGCTCTATTGCCTCTTTTTTCTTTATCA
TAGGGTTAATCATTGGACTATTCTTGGTTCTCCGAGTTGGTATCCATCTTTGCATTAAATTAAAGCACAC
CAAGAAAAGACAGATTTATACAGACATAGAGATGAACCGACTTGGAAAGTGATAAGGCCAGGCCGGCCAA
GCTTGTCGAGAAGTACTAGAGGATCATAATCAGCCATACCACATTTGTAGAGGTTTTACTTGCTTTAAAA
AACCTCCCACACCTCCCCCTGAACCTGAAACATAAAATGAATGCAATTGTTGTTGTTAACTTGTTTATTG
CAGCTTATAATGGTTACAAATAAAGCAATAGCATCACAAATTTCACAAATAAAGCATTTTTTTCACTGCA
TTCTAGTTGTGGTTTGTCCAAACTCATCAATGTATCTTATCATGTCTGGATCTGATCACTGCTTGAGCCT
AGCAAAAAATGGCAGGGGCGGAGAGACTCGAACTCCCAACACCCGGTTTTGAAGACCGGTGCTCTACCAA
TTGAACTACGCCCCTGGTGTTTCGTCCTTTCCACAAGATATATAAAGCCAAGAAATCGAAATACTTTCAA
GTTACGGTAAGCATATGATAGTCCATTTTAAAACATAATTTTAAAACTGCAAACTACCCAAGAAATTATT
ACTTTCTACGTCACGTATTTTGTACTAATATCTTTGTGTTTACAGTCAAATTAATTCTAATTATCTCTCT
AACAGCCTTGTATCGTATATGCAAATATGAAGGAATCATGGGAAATAGGCCCTCTTCCTGCCCGACCTAG
GAGATCCGAACCAGATAAGTGAAATCTAGTTCCAAACTATTTTGTCATTTTTAATTTTCGTATTAGCTTA
CGACGCTACACCCAGTTCCCATCTATTTTGTCACTCTTCCCTAAATAATCCTTAAAAACTCCATTTCCAC
CCCTCCCAGTTCCCAACTATTTTGTCCGCCCACAGCGGGGCATTTTTCTTCCTGTTATGTTTTTAATCAA
ACATCCTGCCAACTCCATGTGACAAACCGTCATCTTCGGCTACTTTTTCTCTGTCACAGAATGAAAATTT
TTCTGTCATCTCTTCGTTATTAATGTTTGTAATTGACTGAATATCAACGCTTATTTGCAGCCTGAATGGC
GAATGGG
[124 nt withheld, positions 8514-8637]
C
[91 nt withheld, positions 8639-8729]
A
[49 nt withheld, positions 8731-8779]
CCTTTGACGTTGGAGTCCACGTTCTT
[37 nt withheld, positions 8806-8842]
ACCCTATCTCGGTCTATTCTTTTGATTTATAAGGGATTTTGCCGATTTCGGCCTATTGGTTAAAAAATGA
GCTGATTTAACAAAAATTTAACGCGAATTTTAACAAAATATTAACGCTTACAATTTAGGTGGCACTTTTC
GGGGAAATGTGCGCGGAACCCCTATTTGTTTATTTTTCTAAATACATTCAAATATGTATCCGCTCATGAG
ACAATAACCCTGATAAATGCTTCAATAATATTGAAAAAGGAAGAGTATGAGTATTCAACATTTCCGTGTC
GCCCTTATTCCCTTTTTTGCGGCATTTTGCCTTCCTGTTTTTGCTCACCCAGAAACGCTGGTGAAAGTAA
AAGATGCTGAAGATCAGTTGGGTGCACGAGTGGGTTACATCGAACTGGATCTCAACAGCGGTAAGATCCT
TGAGAGTTTTCGCCCCGAAGAACGTTTTCCAATGATGAGCACTTTTAAAGTTCTGCTATGTGGCGCGGTA
TTATCCCGTATTGACGCCGGGCAAGAGCAACTCGGTCGCCGCATACACTATTCTCAGAATGACTTGGTTG
AGTACTCACCAGTCACAGAAAAGCATCTTACGGATGGCATGACAGTAAGAGAATTATGCAGTGCTGCCAT
AACCATGAGTGATAACACTGCGGCCAACTTACTTCTGACAACGATCGGAGGACCGAAGGAGCTAACCGCT
TTTTTGCACAACATGGGGGATCATGTAACTCGCCTTGATCGTTGGGAACCGGAGCTGAATGAAGCCATAC
CAAACGACGAGCGTGACACCACGATGCCTGTAGCAATGGCAACAACGTTGCGCAAACTATTAACTGGCGA
ACTACTTACTCTAGCTTCCCGGCAACAATTAATAGACTGGATGGAGGCGGATAAAGTTGCAGGACCACTT
CTGCGCTCGGCCCTTCCGGCTGGCTGGTTTATTGCTGATAAATCTGGAGCCGGTGAGCGTGGGTCTCGCG
GTATCATTGCAGCACTGGGGCCAGATGGTAAGCCCTCCCGTATCGTAGTTATCTACACGACGGGGAGTCA
GGCAACTATGGATGAACGAAATAGACAGATCGCTGAGATAGGTGCCTCACTGATTAAGCATTGGTAACTG
TCAGACCAAGTTTACTCATATATACTTTAGATTGATTTAAAACTTCATTTTTAATTTAAAAGGATCTAGG
TGAAGATCCTTTTTGATAATCTCATGACCAAAATCCCTTAACGTGAGTTTTCGTTCCACTGAGCGTCAGA
CCCCGTAGAAAAGATCAAAGGATCTTC
